Addgene plasmid #58424: pclbw-eGFPomp25
Purpose: Mammalian expression of GFP targeted to the mitochondrial outer membrane
Depositing lab: David Chan. Depositing organization: California Institute of Technology. Publication: Proteolytic cleavage of Opa1 stimulates mitochondrial inner membrane fusion and couples fusion to oxidative phosphorylation. Mishra P, Carelli V, Manfredi G, Chan DC. Cell Metab. 2014 Apr 1;19(4):630-41. doi: 10.1016/j.cmet.2014.03.011. PubMed 24703695.
Backbone
  Vector backbone: pclBW
  Vector type: Mammalian Expression, Retroviral
Growth in bacteria
  Bacterial resistance: Ampicillin, 100 μg/mL
  Growth temperature: 37°C
  Growth strain: NEB Stable
  Copy number: Unknown
Gene/Insert
  Gene/Insert name: eGFP-omp25 (alt names: Green fluorescent protein fused to C-terminus of OMP25; synaptojanin-2-binding protein)
  Species: M. musculus (mouse)
  Mutation: contains aa's 109-145 of mouse omp25
  Entrez Gene: Synj2bp (a.k.a. ARIP2, ActRIP4, D12Wsu118e, OMP25)
  Promoter: CMV/b-actin
  Tag / fusion protein: EGFP (N terminal on insert)
  Cloning method: Restriction Enzyme; 5′ cloning site XhoI (destroyed during cloning); 3′ cloning site XhoI (destroyed during cloning)
  Sequencing primers: 5′ TCTGCTAACCATGTTCATGCC; 3′ AGCAGCGTATCCACATAGC
Terms and licenses: Academic/Nonprofit Terms; Industry Terms: Not Available to Industry
How to cite: pclbw-eGFPomp25 was a gift from David Chan (Addgene plasmid # 58424 ; http://n2t.net/addgene:58424 ; RRID:Addgene_58424)
