[The description below was written by a language model from this plasmid's Addgene catalogue record.]
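Description:
pclbw-eGFPomp25 is a mammalian expression plasmid built on the pclBW backbone, which the record classifies as a retroviral vector, so the cassette can in principle be delivered to target cells by retroviral transduction as well as by direct transfection. It is propagated in bacteria under ampicillin selection. The copy number is listed as unknown. No feature table is available, so the origin of replication, the LTRs and packaging signal, and any mammalian selection marker are not documented here.

The payload is a fusion of EGFP to a short C-terminal fragment of mouse OMP25 (synaptojanin-2-binding protein, gene Synj2bp), comprising amino acids 109-145. EGFP sits at the N terminus of the fusion, leaving the OMP25 segment at the C-terminal end. This region of OMP25 is generally understood to act as a tail anchor, a C-terminal membrane-spanning segment that inserts into the mitochondrial outer membrane, so the fluorescent protein would be tethered to the mitochondrial surface facing the cytosol. Expression is driven by a composite CMV/β-actin promoter, a strong constitutive arrangement that pairs CMV enhancer elements with β-actin promoter sequences for robust expression in many mammalian cell types. The insert was introduced by restriction cloning at XhoI sites that were destroyed on both sides, so it cannot be released again with that enzyme.

The stated purpose is expression of GFP targeted to the mitochondrial outer membrane. Such a marker is typically used to visualise mitochondrial morphology and to follow the outer membrane specifically in live-cell imaging. That use fits the associated work on mitochondrial membrane fusion, where outer- and inner-membrane events need to be distinguished.
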