>Addgene plasmid #58424 | pclbw-eGFPomp25 | addgene partial sequence | sequence record 132855 | pLEXmLIC-Fwd 5'-TAGAGCCTCTGCTAACCATGTTCATGCC-3'
GCTCCTGGGCAACGTGCTGGTTATTGTGCTGTCTCATCATTTTGGCAAAGAATTGATTTGATACCGCGGG
CCCGGGATCCCTCGACTAGCGCTACCGGTCGCCACCATGGTGAGCAAGGGCGAGGAGCTGTTCACCGGGG
TGGTGCCCATCCTGGTCGAGCTGGACGGCGACGTAAACGGCCACAAGTTCAGCGTGTCCGGCGAGGGCGA
GGGCGATGCCACCTACGGCAAGCTGACCCTGAAGTTCATCTGCACCACCGGCAAGCTGCCCGTGCCCTGG
CCCACCCTCGTGACCACCCTGACCTACGGCGTGCAGTGCTTCAGCCGCTACCCCGACCACATGAAGCAGC
ACGACTTCTTCAAGTCCGCCATGCCCGAAGGCTACGTCCAGGAGCGCACCATCTTCTTCAAGGACGACGG
CAACTACAAGACCCGCGCCGAGGTGAAGTTCGAGGGCGACACCCTGGTGAACCGCATCGAGCTGAAGGGC
ATCGACTTCAAGGAGGACGGCAACATCCTGGGGCACAAGCTGGAGTACAACTACAACAGCCACAACGTCT
ATATCATGGCCGACAAGCAGAAGAACGGCATCAAGGTGAACTTCAAGATCCGCCACAACATCGAGGACGG
CAGCGTGCAGCTCGCCGACCACTACCAGCAGAACACCCCCATCGGCGACGGCCCCGTGCTGCTGCCCGAC
AACCACTACCTGAGCACCCAGTCCGCCCTGAGCAAAGACCCCAACGAGAAGCGCGATCACATGGTCCTGC
TGGAGTTCGTGACCGCCGCCGGGATCACTCTCGGCATGGACGAGCTGTACAAGTCCGGCCGGACTCAGAT
CTCGAGCTCAAGCTTCGAATTCCATCGAGGTGAAGGAGAGCCAAGTGGAGTTCCTGTAGCTATGGTGCTG
CTACCAGTGTTTGCCCTCACCATGGTAGCAGTTTGGGCCTTCGTGAGATACCGAAAGCAGCTTTGAGGAT
CTCGAGGCCGCGACTCTAGAA
