>Addgene plasmid #58424 | pclbw-eGFPomp25 | addgene partial sequence | sequence record 132856 | Futet-R 5'-CAAAGGCATTAAAGCAGCGT-3'
GGAGCAACATAGTTAAGAATACCAGTCAATCTTTCACAAATTTTGTAATCCAGAGGTTGATTATCGATAA
GCTTGATATCGAATTCTAGAGTCGCGGCCTCGAGATCCTCAAAGCTGCTTTCGGTATCTCACGAAGGCCC
AAACTGCTACCATGGTGAGGGCAAACACTGGTAGCAGCACCATAGCTACAGGAACTCCACTTGGCTCTCC
TTCACCTCGATGGAATTCGAAGCTTGAGCTCGAGATCTGAGTCCGGCCGGACTTGTACAGCTCGTCCATG
CCGAGAGTGATCCCGGCGGCGGTCACGAACTCCAGCAGGACCATGTGATCGCGCTTCTCGTTGGGGTCTT
TGCTCAGGGCGGACTGGGTGCTCAGGTAGTGGTTGTCGGGCAGCAGCACGGGGCCGTCGCCGATGGGGGT
GTTCTGCTGGTAGTGGTCGGCGAGCTGCACGCTGCCGTCCTCGATGTTGTGGCGGATCTTGAAGTTCACC
TTGATGCCGTTCTTCTGCTTGTCGGCCATGATATAGACGTTGTGGCTGTTGTAGTTGTACTCCAGCTTGT
GCCCCAGGATGTTGCCGTCCTCCTTGAAGTCGATGCCCTTCAGCTCGATGCGGTTCACCAGGGTGTCGCC
CTCGAACTTCACCTCGGCGCGGGTCTTGTAGTTGCCGTCGTCCTTGAAGAAGATGGTGCGCTCCTGGACG
TAGCCTTCGGGCATGGCGGACTTGAAGAAGTCGTGCTGCTTCATGTGGTCGGGGTAGCGGCTGAAGCACT
GCACGCCGTAGGTCAGGGTGGTCACGAGGGTGGGCCAGGGCACGGGCAGCTTGCCGGTGGTGCAGATGAA
CTTCAGGGTCAGCTTGCCGTAGGTGGCATCGCCCTCGCCCTCGCCGGACACGCTGAACTTGTGGCCGTTT
ACGTCGCCGTCCAGCTCGACCAGGATGGGCACCACCCCGGTGAACAGCTCCTCGCCCTTGCTCACCATGG
TGGCGAC
